# Supplementary material for: Strength of interactions in the Notch gene regulatory network determines patterning and fate in the notochord
Source: eLife. 2022 Jun 6;11:e75429. doi: 10.7554/eLife.75429 (PMC9170247; doi:10.7554/eLife.75429)
Supplement: Source data 4. [file elife-75429-data4.zip › 75429SourceData4.ape]

LOCUS       Data_S3__rcn3_mN        6010 bp    DNA        linear       24-MAR-2021
DEFINITION  .
ACCESSION   
VERSION     
SOURCE      .
  ORGANISM  .
COMMENT     
COMMENT     
COMMENT     ApEinfo:methylated:1
FEATURES             Location/Qualifiers
     misc_feature    165..364
                     /locus_tag="Tol2"
                     /label="Tol2"
                     /ApEinfo_label="Tol2"
                     /ApEinfo_fwdcolor="#0000fe"
                     /ApEinfo_revcolor="green"
                     /ApEinfo_graphicformat="arrow_data {{0 1 2 0 0 -1} {} 0}
                     width 5 offset 0"
     misc_feature    974..1017
                     /locus_tag="Exon1"
                     /label="Exon1"
                     /ApEinfo_label="Exon1"
                     /ApEinfo_fwdcolor="cyan"
                     /ApEinfo_revcolor="green"
                     /ApEinfo_graphicformat="arrow_data {{0 1 2 0 0 -1} {} 0}
                     width 5 offset 0"
     CDS             1404..1442
                     /codon_start=1
                     /note="Lyn_short"
                     /translation="MGCIKSKRKDVEN"
                     /locus_tag="Lyn_short"
                     /label="Lyn_short"
                     /ApEinfo_label="Lyn_short"
                     /ApEinfo_fwdcolor="#20fefe"
                     /ApEinfo_revcolor="#e9d024"
                     /ApEinfo_graphicformat="arrow_data {{0 1 2 0 0 -1} {} 0}
                     width 5 offset 0"
     misc_feature    1392..1397
                     /locus_tag="BamHI"
                     /label="BamHI"
                     /ApEinfo_label="BamHI"
                     /ApEinfo_fwdcolor="#996632"
                     /ApEinfo_revcolor="green"
                     /ApEinfo_graphicformat="arrow_data {{0 1 2 0 0 -1} {} 0}
                     width 5 offset 0"
     misc_feature    complement(2829..2998)
                     /locus_tag="SV40polyA"
                     /label="SV40polyA"
                     /ApEinfo_label="SV40polyA"
                     /ApEinfo_fwdcolor="#ffff00"
                     /ApEinfo_revcolor="#ffff00"
                     /ApEinfo_graphicformat="arrow_data {{0 1 2 0 0 -1} {} 0}
                     width 5 offset 0"
     misc_feature    3085..3234
                     /locus_tag="Tol2(1)"
                     /label="Tol2(1)"
                     /ApEinfo_label="Tol2"
                     /ApEinfo_fwdcolor="#0000fe"
                     /ApEinfo_revcolor="green"
                     /ApEinfo_graphicformat="arrow_data {{0 1 2 0 0 -1} {} 0}
                     width 5 offset 0"
     misc_feature    2154..2161
                     /locus_tag="NotI"
                     /label="NotI"
                     /ApEinfo_label="NotI"
                     /ApEinfo_fwdcolor="#996632"
                     /ApEinfo_revcolor="green"
                     /ApEinfo_graphicformat="arrow_data {{0 1 2 0 0 -1} {} 0}
                     width 5 offset 0"
     misc_feature    1384..1390
                     /locus_tag="exon2"
                     /label="exon2"
                     /ApEinfo_label="exon2"
                     /ApEinfo_fwdcolor="cyan"
                     /ApEinfo_revcolor="green"
                     /ApEinfo_graphicformat="arrow_data {{0 1 2 0 0 -1} {} 0}
                     width 5 offset 0"
     misc_feature    1443..2150
                     /locus_tag="mNeonGreen"
                     /label="mNeonGreen"
                     /ApEinfo_label="mNeonGreen"
                     /ApEinfo_fwdcolor="#80ff00"
                     /ApEinfo_revcolor="#00ffff"
                     /ApEinfo_graphicformat="arrow_data {{0 1 2 0 0 -1} {} 0}
                     width 5 offset 0"
     misc_feature    406..1390
                     /locus_tag="rcn3"
                     /label="rcn3"
                     /ApEinfo_label="rcn3"
                     /ApEinfo_fwdcolor="#fb02fe"
                     /ApEinfo_revcolor="green"
                     /ApEinfo_graphicformat="arrow_data {{0 1 2 0 0 -1} {} 0}
                     width 5 offset 0"
     misc_feature    400..405
                     /locus_tag="SpeI"
                     /label="SpeI"
                     /ApEinfo_label="SpeI"
                     /ApEinfo_fwdcolor="#996632"
                     /ApEinfo_revcolor="green"
                     /ApEinfo_graphicformat="arrow_data {{0 1 2 0 0 -1} {} 0}
                     width 5 offset 0"
     misc_feature    complement(2224..2796)
                     /locus_tag="bGlobin intron"
                     /label="bGlobin intron"
                     /ApEinfo_label="bGlobin intron"
                     /ApEinfo_fwdcolor="#c0c0c0"
                     /ApEinfo_revcolor="#c0c0c0"
                     /ApEinfo_graphicformat="arrow_data {{0 1 2 0 0 -1} {} 0}
                     width 5 offset 0"
ORIGIN
        1 GGAAGGGCGA TCGGTGCGGG CCTCTTCGCT ATTACGCCAG CTGGCGAAAG GGGGATGTGC
       61 TGCAAGGCGA TTAAGTTGGG TAACGCCAGG GTTTTCCCAG TCACGACGTT GTAAAACGAC
      121 GGCCAGTGAA TTGTAATACG ACTCACTATA GGGCGaATTG GGCCCAGAGG TGTAAAGTAC
      181 TTGAGTAATT TTACTTGATT ACTGTACTTA AGTATTATTT TTGGGGATTT TTACTTTACT
      241 TGAGTACAAT TAAAAATCAA TACTTTTACT TTTACTTAAT TACATTTTTT TAGAAAAAAA
      301 AGTACTTTTT ACTCCTTACA ATTTTATTTA CAGTCAAAAA GTACTTATTT TTTGGAGATC
      361 ACTTCATTCT ATTTTCCCTT GCTATTACCA AACCAATTCA CTagtAACAT GACCACGTCA
      421 GACCAGTCTT CTAGAAAATT CTGAGAAATG TATTTACCCC GTATAAAATA TCCATGAAAT
      481 AACATTTGTA ATTGCAGCAT TAAAACAATT ACTCGCAATG ACCCACACAA CACTTTTAGT
      541 ATTCACTGTA TTACCCTCTA AATTACACGT AGACTAATTT AAAACATCAC TGAGTAGAAT
      601 ATTAACATGA TCTTAAAAAT TACGAAACAT TTTGCATGCT ACATAAGGAA TATTTATAAT
      661 CATACATCTT GATGTAACGT TGCTTGTTTC TAAATAACGC TTAATCCTTT ATTTCTGTCT
      721 GACAGGAGGC TGATGAGCTT TTTAAAAGTT TTTTCGTAGT TTGCCAAGGC GCTCCTGGCG
      781 CTCTGATGCG CGTTCTCGTG TCAACGTGGC GTTTCGTAGC CAGTAGAATC TTGACATTTT
      841 CTTAGCCCCG CCCAAACTCT CTTTCTGATT GGCCTTTTTT CGTGTCAATA AAGCATATCT
      901 GAGCGCACGT AACGTGGCTT CTCCGCCTAC TTTTACGTGC ACTTTTAAAG AACAGTGCCA
      961 ACGCGTACTC TTCAAGTTAA GATTGAGTGT ACTCAAGCTG AAATCACTGC TGGCTTGGTA
     1021 AGTTATCTTT ACATTTAAAT ATTACGAATA TCTTTTATCT AAACTCTATT GTCAATTGTT
     1081 TATTGTAGTT CATTTATCAG TCATTAATTC TGCAGTAAAT CACTGCTAAT AATAACTTAT
     1141 GTTTGTACAT GTTTTTTTTT GCAGTTGCTT GTTGGCATTT GTGATCATGT TTTAAACCTA
     1201 TGCTTATTAT TCAGATAGTG TACATGAAAA GTTAATGCTC TGAAATTTAG TTTAAAATTG
     1261 AATGAAAATA CCATCAAACT TTCATTGCAT TCAAGTACAA TGACTCTCAG TTAGTGTGCA
     1321 ACATACTTTT CAGGTCAGAA AGCATTTCTT AAAATGTTCT CTCTCTCTTA ACCTCATTTA
     1381 AAGTGAGAAT AGGATCCgcc accatgggct gtatcaagag caagaggaag gacgtcgaga
     1441 acATGGTGAG CAAGGGCGAG GAGGATAACA TGGCCTCTCT CCCAGCGACA CATGAGTTAC
     1501 ACATCTTTGG CTCCATCAAC GGTGTGGACT TTGACATGGT GGGTCAGGGC ACCGGCAATC
     1561 CAAATGATGG TTATGAGGAG TTAAACCTGA AGTCCACCAA GGGTGACCTC CAGTTCTCCC
     1621 CCTGGATTCT GGTCCCTCAT ATCGGGTATG GCTTCCATCA GTACCTGCCC TACCCTGACG
     1681 GGATGTCGCC TTTCCAGGCC GCCATGGTAG ATGGCTCCGG ATACCAAGTC CATCGCACAA
     1741 TGCAGTTTGA AGATGGTGCC TCCCTTACTG TTAACTACCG CTACACCTAC GAGGGAAGCC
     1801 ACATCAAAGG AGAGGCCCAG GTGAAGGGGA CTGGTTTCCC TGCTGACGGT CCTGTGATGA
     1861 CCAACTCGCT GACCGCTGCG GACTGGTGCA GGTCGAAGAA GACTTACCCC AACGACAAAA
     1921 CCATCATCAG TACCTTTAAG TGGAGTTACA CCACTGGAAA TGGCAAGCGC TACCGGAGCA
     1981 CTGCGCGGAC CACCTACACC TTTGCCAAGC CAATGGCGGC TAACTATCTG AAGAACCAGC
     2041 CGATGTACGT GTTCCGTAAG ACGGAGCTCA AGCACTCCAA GACCGAGCTC AACTTCAAGG
     2101 AGTGGCAAAA GGCCTTTACC GATGTGATGG GCATGGACGA GCTGTACAAG TGAGCGGCCG
     2161 CCTCGCGCCT ctagCTAGAA CTATAGTGAG TCGTATTACT CGACCGATCC TGAGAACTTC
     2221 AGGGTGAGTT TGGGGACCCT TGATTGTTCT TTCTTTTTCG CTATTGTAAA ATTCATGTTA
     2281 TATGGAGGGG GCAAAGTTTT CAGGGTGTTG TTTAGAATGG GAAGATGTCC CTTGTATCAC
     2341 CATGGACCCT CATGATAATT TTGTTTCTTT CACTTTCTAC TCTGTTGACA ACCATTGTCT
     2401 CCTCTTATTT TCTTTTCATT TTCTGTAACT TTTTCGTTAA ACTTTAGCTT GCATTTGTAA
     2461 CGAATTTTTA AATTCACTTT TGTTTATTTG TCAGATTGTA AGTACTTTCT CTAATCACTT
     2521 TTTTTTCAAG GCAATCAGGG TATATTATAT TGTACTTCAG CACAGTTTTA GAGAACAATT
     2581 GTTATAATTA AATGATAAGG TAGAATATTT CTGCATATAA ATTCTGGCTG GCGTGGAAAT
     2641 ATTCTTATTG GTAGAAACAA CTACACCCTG GTCATCATCC TGCCTTTCTC TTTATGGTTA
     2701 CAATGATATA CACTGTTTGA GATGAGGATA AAATACTCTG AGTCCAAACC GGGCCCCTCT
     2761 GCTAACCATG TTCATGCCTT CTTCTCTTTC CTACAGCTCC TGGGCAACGT GCTGGTTGTT
     2821 GTGCTGTCTC ATCATTTTGG CAAAGAATTA ATTCCTCGAC GGATCGTAGA TCCAGACATG
     2881 ATAAGATACA TTGATGAGTT TGGACAAACC ACAACTAGAA TGCAGTGAAA AAAATGCTTT
     2941 ATTTGTGAAA TTTGTGATGC TATTGCTTTA TTTGTAACCA TTATAAGCTG CAATAAACAA
     3001 GTTAACAATC TAGAACTATA GTGAGTCGTA TAAGCTTAAA CAAGAATCTC TAGTTTTCTT
     3061 TCTTGCTTTT ACTTTTACTT CCTTAATACT CAAGTACAAT TTTAATGGAG TACTTTTTTA
     3121 CTTTTACTCA AGTAAGATTC TAGCCAGATA CTTTTACTTT TAATTGAGTA AAATTTTCCC
     3181 TAAGTACTTG TACTTTCACT TGAGTAAAAT TTTTGAGTAC TTTTTACACC TCTGCTCGAC
     3241 CATATGGGAG AGCTCCCAAC GCGTTGGATG CATAGCTTGA GTATTCTATA GTGTCACCTA
     3301 AATAGCTTGG CGTAATCATG GTCATAGCTG TTTCCTGTGT GAAATTGTTA TCCGCTCACA
     3361 ATTCCACACA ACATACGAGC CGGAAGCATA AAGTGTAAAG CCTGGGGTGC CTAATGAGTG
     3421 AGCTAACTCA CATTAATTGC GTTGCGCTCA CTGCCCGCTT TCCAGTCGGG AAACCTGTCG
     3481 TGCCAGCTGC ATTAATGAAT CGGCCAACGC GCGGGGAGAG GCGGTTTGCG TATTGGGCGC
     3541 TCTTCCGCTT CCTCGCTCAC TGACTCGCTG CGCTCGGTCG TTCGGCTGCG GCGAGCGGTA
     3601 TCAGCTCACT CAAAGGCGGT AATACGGTTA TCCACAGAAT CAGGGGATAA CGCAGGAAAG
     3661 AACATGTGAG CAAAAGGCCA GCAAAAGGCC AGGAACCGTA AAAAGGCCGC GTTGCTGGCG
     3721 TTTTTCCATA GGCTCCGCCC CCCTGACGAG CATCACAAAA ATCGACGCTC AAGTCAGAGG
     3781 TGGCGAAACC CGACAGGACT ATAAAGATAC CAGGCGTTTC CCCCTGGAAG CTCCCTCGTG
     3841 CGCTCTCCTG TTCCGACCCT GCCGCTTACC GGATACCTGT CCGCCTTTCT CCCTTCGGGA
     3901 AGCGTGGCGC TTTCTCATAG CTCACGCTGT AGGTATCTCA GTTCGGTGTA GGTCGTTCGC
     3961 TCCAAGCTGG GCTGTGTGCA CGAACCCCCC GTTCAGCCCG ACCGCTGCGC CTTATCCGGT
     4021 AACTATCGTC TTGAGTCCAA CCCGGTAAGA CACGACTTAT CGCCACTGGC AGCAGCCACT
     4081 GGTAACAGGA TTAGCAGAGC GAGGTATGTA GGCGGTGCTA CAGAGTTCTT GAAGTGGTGG
     4141 CCTAACTACG GCTACACTAG AAGAACAGTA TTTGGTATCT GCGCTCTGCT GAAGCCAGTT
     4201 ACCTTCGGAA AAAGAGTTGG TAGCTCTTGA TCCGGCAAAC AAACCACCGC TGGTAGCGGT
     4261 GGTTTTTTTG TTTGCAAGCA GCAGATTACG CGCAGAAAAA AAGGATCTCA AGAAGATCCT
     4321 TTGATCTTTT CTACGGGGTC TGACGCTCAG TGGAACGAAA ACTCACGTTA AGGGATTTTG
     4381 GTCATGAGAT TATCAAAAAG GATCTTCACC TAGATCCTTT TAAATTAAAA ATGAAGTTTT
     4441 AAATCAATCT AAAGTATATA TGAGTAAACT TGGTCTGACA GTTACCAATG CTTAATCAGT
     4501 GAGGCACCTA TCTCAGCGAT CTGTCTATTT CGTTCATCCA TAGTTGCCTG ACTCCCCGTC
     4561 GTGTAGATAA CTACGATACG GGAGGGCTTA CCATCTGGCC CCAGTGCTGC AATGATACCG
     4621 CGAGACCCAC GCTCACCGGC TCCAGATTTA TCAGCAATAA ACCAGCCAGC CGGAAGGGCC
     4681 GAGCGCAGAA GTGGTCCTGC AACTTTATCC GCCTCCATCC AGTCTATTAA TTGTTGCCGG
     4741 GAAGCTAGAG TAAGTAGTTC GCCAGTTAAT AGTTTGCGCA ACGTTGTTGC CATTGCTACA
     4801 GGCATCGTGG TGTCACGCTC GTCGTTTGGT ATGGCTTCAT TCAGCTCCGG TTCCCAACGA
     4861 TCAAGGCGAG TTACATGATC CCCCATGTTG TGCAAAAAAG CGGTTAGCTC CTTCGGTCCT
     4921 CCGATCGTTG TCAGAAGTAA GTTGGCCGCA GTGTTATCAC TCATGGTTAT GGCAGCACTG
     4981 CATAATTCTC TTACTGTCAT GCCATCCGTA AGATGCTTTT CTGTGACTGG TGAGTACTCA
     5041 ACCAAGTCAT TCTGAGAATA GTGTATGCGG CGACCGAGTT GCTCTTGCCC GGCGTCAATA
     5101 CGGGATAATA CCGCGCCACA TAGCAGAACT TTAAAAGTGC TCATCATTGG AAAACGTTCT
     5161 TCGGGGCGAA AACTCTCAAG GATCTTACCG CTGTTGAGAT CCAGTTCGAT GTAACCCACT
     5221 CGTGCACCCA ACTGATCTTC AGCATCTTTT ACTTTCACCA GCGTTTCTGG GTGAGCAAAA
     5281 ACAGGAAGGC AAAATGCCGC AAAAAAGGGA ATAAGGGCGA CACGGAAATG TTGAATACTC
     5341 ATACTCTTCC TTTTTCAATA TTATTGAAGC ATTTATCAGG GTTATTGTCT CATGAGCGGA
     5401 TACATATTTG AATGTATTTA GAAAAATAAA CAAATAGGGG TTCCGCGCAC ATTTCCCCGA
     5461 AAAGTGCCAC CTGATGCGGT GTGAAATACC GCACAGATGC GTAAGGAGAA AATACCGCAT
     5521 CAGGAAATTG TAAGCGTTAA TATTTTGTTA AAATTCGCGT TAAATTTTTG TTAAATCAGC
     5581 TCATTTTTTA ACCAATAGGC CGAAATCGGC AAAATCCCTT ATAAATCAAA AGAATAGACC
     5641 GAGATAGGGT NNNNNNNNNN NNNNNNNNNN NNNNNNNNNN NNNNNNNAAA GAACGTGGAC
     5701 TCCAACGTCA AAGGNNNNNN NNNNNNNNNN NNNNNNNNNN NNNNNNNNNN NNNNNNNNNN
     5761 NNNTNNNNNN NNNNNNNNNN NNNNNNNNNN NNNNNNNNNN NNNNNNNNNN NNNNNNNNNN
     5821 NNNNNNNNNN NNNNNNNNNN NNNNNNNNNN NNNNNGNNNN NNNNNNNNNN NNNNNNNNNN
     5881 NNNNNNNNNN NNNNNNNNNN NNNNNNNNNN NNNNNNNNNN NNNNNNNNNN NNNNNNNNNN
     5941 NNNNNNNNNN NNNNNNNNNN NNNNNNNNNN NNNNNNNNNN CCATTCGCCA TTCAGGCTGC
     6001 GCAACTGTTG     
//
